LOCUS       Exported 2210 bp ds-DNA circular SYN 13-MAY-2021
DEFINITION  MoClo golden gate assembly DE part for gQi gRNA (guide RNA for S.
            pyogenes Cas9; sequence from DOI: 10.1016/j.cell.2013.02.022).
            Please see Supplemental Documents for annotated Genbank file..
ACCESSION   .
VERSION     .
KEYWORDS    UC16m
SOURCE      synthetic DNA construct
  ORGANISM  synthetic DNA construct
REFERENCE   1 (bases 1 to 2210)
  TITLE     CIDAR MoClo Extension
REFERENCE   2 (bases 1 to 2210)
  AUTHORS   .
  TITLE     Direct Submission
  JOURNAL   Exported May 13, 2021 from SnapGene Server 1.1.58
            http://www.snapgene.com
FEATURES             Location/Qualifiers
     source          1..2210
                     /organism="synthetic DNA construct"
                     /mol_type="other DNA"
     rep_origin      complement(10..598)
                     /direction=LEFT
                     /label=ori
                     /note="high-copy-number ColE1/pMB1/pBR322/pUC origin of
                     replication"
     primer_bind     complement(90..109)
                     /label=pBR322ori-F
                     /note="pBR322 origin, forward primer"
     CDS             complement(769..1629)
                     /codon_start=1
                     /gene="bla"
                     /product="beta-lactamase"
                     /label=AmpR
                     /note="confers resistance to ampicillin, carbenicillin, and
                     related antibiotics"
                     /translation="MSIQHFRVALIPFFAAFCLPVFAHPETLVKVKDAEDQLGARVGYI
                     ELDLNSGKILESFRPEERFPMMSTFKVLLCGAVLSRIDAGQEQLGRRIHYSQNDLVEYS
                     PVTEKHLTDGMTVRELCSAAITMSDNTAANLLLTTIGGPKELTAFLHNMGDHVTRLDRW
                     EPELNEAIPNDERDTTMPVAMATTLRKLLTGELLTLASRQQLIDWMEADKVAGPLLRSA
                     LPAGWFIADKSGAGERGSRGIIAALGPDGKPSRIVVIYTTGSQATMDERNRQIAEIGAS
                     LIKHW"
     primer_bind     1392..1411
                     /label=Amp-R
                     /note="Ampicillin resistance gene, reverse primer"
     promoter        complement(1630..1734)
                     /gene="bla"
                     /label=AmpR promoter
     primer_bind     1802..1820
                     /label=pBRforEco
                     /note="pBR322 vectors, upsteam of EcoRI site, forward
                     primer"
     terminator      1824..1867
                     /label=bacterial terminator
                     /note="putative bacterial transcription terminator"
     misc_feature    1870..1891
                     /label=BioBrick prefix
                     /note="BioBrick prefix for parts that do not start with
                     ""ATG"""
     misc_RNA        1930..2005
                     /label=gRNA scaffold
                     /note="guide RNA scaffold for the Streptococcus pyogenes
                     CRISPR/Cas9 system"
     misc_feature    2023..2043
                     /label=BioBrick suffix
                     /note="universal suffix for all parts"
     primer_bind     complement(2049..2066)
                     /label=L4440
                     /note="L4440 vector, forward primer"
ORIGIN
        1 gctggcgttt ttccacaggc tccgcccccc tgacgagcat cacaaaaatc gacgctcaag
       61 tcagaggtgg cgaaacccga caggactata aagataccag gcgtttcccc ctggaagctc
      121 cctcgtgcgc tctcctgttc cgaccctgcc gcttaccgga tacctgtccg cctttctccc
      181 ttcgggaagc gtggcgcttt ctcatagctc acgctgtagg tatctcagtt cggtgtaggt
      241 cgttcgctcc aagctgggct gtgtgcacga accccccgtt cagcccgacc gctgcgcctt
      301 atccggtaac tatcgtcttg agtccaaccc ggtaagacac gacttatcgc cactggcagc
      361 agccactggt aacaggatta gcagagcgag gtatgtaggc ggtgctacag agttcttgaa
      421 gtggtggcct aactacggct acactagaag aacagtattt ggtatctgcg ctctgctgaa
      481 gccagttacc ttcggaaaaa gagttggtag ctcttgatcc ggcaaacaaa ccaccgctgg
      541 tagcggtggt ttttttgttt gcaagcagca gattacgcgc agaaaaaaag gatctcaaga
      601 agatcctttg atcttttcta cggggtctga cgctcagtgg aacgaaaact cacgttaagg
      661 gattttggtc atgagattat caaaaaggat cttcacctag atccttttaa attaaaaatg
      721 aagttttaaa tcaatctaaa gtatatatga gtaaacttgg tctgacagtt accaatgctt
      781 aatcagtgag gcacctatct cagcgatctg tctatttcgt tcatccatag ttgcctgact
      841 ccccgtcgtg tagataacta cgatacggga gggcttacca tctggcccca gtgctgcaat
      901 gataccgcgc gacccacgct caccggctcc agatttatca gcaataaacc agccagccgg
      961 aagggccgag cgcagaagtg gtcctgcaac tttatccgcc tccatccagt ctattaattg
     1021 ttgccgggaa gctagagtaa gtagttcgcc agttaatagt ttgcgcaacg ttgttgccat
     1081 tgctacaggc atcgtggtgt cacgctcgtc gtttggtatg gcttcattca gctccggttc
     1141 ccaacgatca aggcgagtta catgatcccc catgttgtgc aaaaaagcgg ttagctcctt
     1201 cggtcctccg atcgttgtca gaagtaagtt ggccgcagtg ttatcactca tggttatggc
     1261 agcactgcat aattctctta ctgtcatgcc atccgtaaga tgcttttctg tgactggtga
     1321 gtactcaacc aagtcattct gagaatagtg tatgcggcga ccgagttgct cttgcccggc
     1381 gtcaatacgg gataataccg cgccacatag cagaacttta aaagtgctca tcattggaaa
     1441 acgttcttcg gggcgaaaac tctcaaggat cttaccgctg ttgagatcca gttcgatgta
     1501 acccactcgt gcacccaact gatcttcagc atcttttact ttcaccagcg tttctgggtg
     1561 agcaaaaaca ggaaggcaaa atgccgcaaa aaagggaata agggcgacac ggaaatgttg
     1621 aatactcata ctcttccttt ttcaatatta ttgaagcatt tatcagggtt attgtctcat
     1681 gagcggatac atatttgaat gtatttagaa aaataaacaa ataggggttc cgcgcacatt
     1741 tccccgaaaa gtgccacctg acgtctaaga aaccattatt atcatgacat taacctataa
     1801 aaataggcgt atcacgaggc agaatttcag ataaaaaaaa tccttagctt tcgctaagga
     1861 tgatttctgg aattcgcggc cgcttctaga gactagtggg tctcatacta actttcagtt
     1921 tagcggtctg ttttagagct agaaatagca agttaaaata aggctagtcc gttatcaact
     1981 tgaaaaagtg gcaccgagtc ggtgcttttt taggtagaga cctactagta gcggccgctg
     2041 caggcttcct cgctcactga ctcgctgcgc tcggtcgttc ggctgcggcg agcggtatca
     2101 gctcactcaa aggcggtaat acggttatcc acagaatcag gggataacgc aggaaagaac
     2161 atgtgagcaa aaggccagca aaaggccagg aaccgtaaaa aggccgcgtt
//
