[The description below was written by a language model from this plasmid's Addgene catalogue record and the feature table of its GenBank file.]
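Description:
UC16m is a small (about 2.2 kb) synthetic-biology part plasmid from an extension of the CIDAR MoClo Golden Gate toolkit. It is built on the DVA basic-part destination backbone, of roughly 2.1 kb. It is maintained in E. coli from a high-copy ColE1/pUC-type origin of replication and selected with ampicillin through the bla beta-lactamase gene, which is driven by its own AmpR promoter. Apart from these elements, the backbone carries only a putative bacterial transcription terminator upstream of the cloning region, BioBrick prefix and suffix sequences flanking the insert, and several standard sequencing primer sites.

The payload is a synthetic insert of about 110 bp encoding the gQi guide RNA for Streptococcus pyogenes Cas9, whose sequence the record attributes to a 2013 publication. The annotated feature within it is the 76 bp S. pyogenes gRNA scaffold. The short unannotated stretch just upstream of the scaffold presumably holds the targeting spacer, but the record does not annotate the spacer or state its target. A second, partial GenBank record covers only this 110 bp insert and shows the same scaffold.

The part is designated a "DE" position module, meaning it is released with the D and E fusion overhangs so that it slots into that position in a hierarchical MoClo assembly. No promoter for the gRNA is annotated in this plasmid, so expression depends on the other parts it is assembled with. The Type IIS restriction sites used for assembly are also not annotated in the feature table. The plasmid serves as a reusable building block for assembling gRNA expression units in Cas9-based bacterial circuits.
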