Addgene plasmid #121038: UC16m
Purpose: MoClo golden gate assembly DE part for gQi gRNA (guide RNA for S. pyogenes Cas9; sequence from DOI: 10.1016/j.cell.2013.02.022). Please see Supplemental Documents for annotated Genbank file.
Depositing lab: Richard Murray. Depositing organization: California Institute of Technology.
Backbone
  Vector backbone: DVA
  Backbone size w/o insert (bp): 2100
  Vector type: Synthetic Biology
Growth in bacteria
  Bacterial resistance: Ampicillin, 100 μg/mL
  Growth temperature: 37°C
  Growth strain: JM109
  Copy number: High Copy
Gene/Insert
  Gene/Insert name: gQi Cas9 gRNA UC part
  Species: Synthetic
  Insert size (bp): 110
  Cloning method: Gibson Cloning
  Sequencing primers: 5′ AAATAGGCGTATCACGAGGCA; 3′ TTACCGCCTTTGAGTGAGCTG
Terms and licenses: Academic/Nonprofit Terms; Industry Terms: Not Available to Industry
How to cite: UC16m was a gift from Richard Murray (Addgene plasmid # 121038 ; http://n2t.net/addgene:121038 ; RRID:Addgene_121038)
