LOCUS       Exported 110 bp ds-DNA linear SYN 11-JUL-2021
DEFINITION  MoClo golden gate assembly DE part for gQi gRNA (guide RNA for S.
            pyogenes Cas9; sequence from DOI: 10.1016/j.cell.2013.02.022).
            Please see Supplemental Documents for annotated Genbank file..
ACCESSION   .
VERSION     .
KEYWORDS    UC16m
SOURCE      synthetic DNA construct
  ORGANISM  synthetic DNA construct
REFERENCE   1 (bases 1 to 110)
  TITLE     CIDAR MoClo Extension
REFERENCE   2 (bases 1 to 110)
  AUTHORS   .
  TITLE     Direct Submission
  JOURNAL   Exported Jul 11, 2021 from SnapGene Server 1.1.58
            http://www.snapgene.com
FEATURES             Location/Qualifiers
     source          1..110
                     /organism="synthetic DNA construct"
                     /mol_type="other DNA"
     misc_RNA        25..100
                     /label=gRNA scaffold
                     /note="guide RNA scaffold for the Streptococcus pyogenes
                     CRISPR/Cas9 system"
ORIGIN
        1 tactaacttt cagtttagcg gtctgtttta gagctagaaa tagcaagtta aaataaggct
       61 agtccgttat caacttgaaa aagtggcacc gagtcggtgc ttttttaggt
//
